Addgene plasmid #43623: III-GCCA
Depositing lab: Chad Cowan & Kiran Musunuru. Depositing organization: Harvard University. Publication: A TALEN Genome-Editing System for Generating Human Stem Cell-Based Disease Models. Ding Q, Lee YK, Schaefer EA, Peters DT, Veres A, Kim K, Kuperwasser N, Motola DL, Meissner TB, Hendriks WT, Trevisan M, Gupta RM, Moisan A, Banks E, Friesen M, Schinzel RT, Xia F, Tang A, Xia Y, Figueroa E, Wann A, Ahfeldt T, Daheron L, Zhang F, Rubin LL, Peng LF, Chung RT, Musunuru K, Cowan CA. Cell Stem Cell. 2012 Dec 12. pii: S1934-5909(12)00645-5. doi: 10.1016/j.stem.2012.11.011. PubMed 23246482.
Backbone
  Vector backbone: pCRII-TOPO
  Backbone manufacturer: Invitrogen
  Backbone size w/o insert (bp): 3973
  Vector type: Bacterial Cloning
Growth in bacteria
  Bacterial resistance: Ampicillin and Kanamycin, 100 & 50 μg/mL
  Growth temperature: 37°C
  Growth strain: Top10
  Copy number: High Copy
Gene/Insert
  Gene/Insert name: III-GCCA
  Species: Synthetic
  Insert size (bp): 426
  Cloning method: TOPO Cloning
  Sequencing primers: 5′ T7; 3′ M13-rev
Terms and licenses: Academic/Nonprofit Terms; Industry Terms: Not Available to Industry
How to cite: III-GCCA was a gift from Chad Cowan & Kiran Musunuru (Addgene plasmid # 43623 ; http://n2t.net/addgene:43623 ; RRID:Addgene_43623)
