[The description below was written by a language model from this plasmid's Addgene catalogue record.]
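Description:
III-GCCA is a bacterial cloning plasmid built on the commercial pCRII-TOPO backbone (about 4.0 kb without insert), into which a 426 bp synthetic fragment was introduced by TOPO cloning. It is maintained as a high-copy plasmid in E. coli and carries both ampicillin and kanamycin resistance, the dual selection characteristic of this backbone. The listed sequencing primers, T7 on the 5′ side and M13 reverse on the 3′ side, match the standard priming sites that flank the TOPO insertion site in this vector family and allow the insert to be verified from either direction. No feature table accompanies the record, so the positions of the origin, resistance genes and other backbone elements are not documented here.

The record does not describe the insert beyond its name, synthetic origin and size. The plasmid was deposited in connection with a TALEN genome-editing system developed for generating human stem cell-based disease models. The name suggests a library component: "GCCA" plausibly denotes a four-nucleotide target specified by a preassembled block of four TALE repeat units, which would fit the insert length, and "III" may indicate that block's position in an ordered assembly of the DNA-binding array. This reading is an inference from the name and the associated publication, not something the catalogue fields state. There is no indication of a eukaryotic promoter, reporter or expression cassette, so the construct is best regarded as a storage and propagation vector for a modular DNA part. That part would be excised or amplified and combined with others to build full-length TALENs, rather than the plasmid being used directly in mammalian cells.
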