>Addgene plasmid #43623 | III-GCCA | depositor partial sequence | sequence record 58888 | III-GCCA sequence 426 bps
CGTCTCGGCTCACCCCAGAGCAGGTCGTGGCAATCGCGAGCAATAACGGCGGAAAACAGGCTTTGGAAAC
GGTGCAGAGGCTCCTTCCAGTGCTGTGCCAAGCGCACGGACTCACCCCAGAGCAGGTCGTGGCGATCGCA
AGCCACGACGGAGGAAAGCAAGCCTTGGAAACAGTACAGAGGCTGTTGCCTGTGCTGTGCCAAGCGCACG
GCCTCACCCCAGAGCAGGTCGTGGCGATCGCAAGCCACGACGGAGGAAAGCAAGCCTTGGAAACAGTACA
GAGGCTGTTGCCTGTGCTGTGCCAAGCGCACGGATTAACCCCAGAGCAGGTCGTGGCAATCGCCTCCAAC
ATTGGCGGGAAACAGGCACTCGAGACTGTCCAGCGCCTGCTTCCCGTGCTGTGCCAAGCGCACGGACTCA
GAGACG
