>Addgene plasmid #43623 | III-GCCA | addgene partial sequence | sequence record 62352 | M13-F20  5'-TGTAAAACGACGGCCAGT-3'
CTATAGGGCGAATTGGGCCCTCTAGATGCATGCTCGAGCGGCCGCCAGTGTGATGGATATCTGCAGAATT
CGCCCTTGATGCCGTCCTAGCGCGTCTCGGCTCACCCCAGAGCAGGTCGTGGCAATCGCGAGCAATAACG
GCGGAAAACAGGCTTTGGAAACGGTGCAGAGGCTCCTTCCAGTGCTGTGCCAAGCGCACGGACTCACCCC
AGAGCAGGTCGTGGCGATCGCAAGCCACGACGGAGGAAAGCAAGCCTTGGAAACAGTACAGAGGCTGTTG
CCTGTGCTGTGCCAAGCGCACGGCCTCACCCCAGAGCAGGTCGTGGCGATCGCAAGCCACGACGGAGGAA
AGCAAGCCTTGGAAACAGTACAGAGGCTGTTGCCTGTGCTGTGCCAAGCGCACGGATTAACCCCAGAGCA
GGTCGTGGCAATCGCCTCCAACATTGGCGGGAAACAGGCACTCGAGACTGTCCAGCGCCTGCTTCCCGTG
CTGTGCCAAGCGCACGGACTCAGAGACGTGGGCACAGGAAAGATACTTAAGGGCGAATTCCAGCACACTG
GCGGCCGTTACTAGTGGATCCGAGCTCGGTACCAAGCTTGATGCATAGCTTGAGTATTCTATAGTGTCAC
CTAAATAGCTTGGCGTAATCATGGTCATAGCTGTTTCCTGTGTGAAATTGTTATCCGCTCACAATTCCAC
ACAACATACGAGCCGGAAGCATAAAGTGTAAAGCCTGG
